>Addgene plasmid #212384 | pTwist-SARS-CoV-2 Spike-deltaC18 (P.1) - No RBD Mutations | addgene full sequence | sequence record 431624 | Addgene NGS Result
ATGTTTGTGTTCCTCGTTCTCCTGCCCCTCGTTTCTTCCCAATGCGTGAACTTCACAAATAGAACGCAGC
TCCCATCCGCTTACACGAACTCTTTTACTCGTGGAGTATACTATCCCGATAAAGTCTTTAGGTCCAGTGT
CCTTCATTCTACTCAAGACCTTTTCCTGCCATTCTTCTCAAATGTCACCTGGTTCCATGCTATCCACGTT
TCTGGCACCAACGGAACTAAACGATTTGATAATCCCGTCTTGCCATTTAACGATGGCGTATACTTTGCCT
CAACGGAGAAGTCCAACATTATCCGGGGATGGATATTTGGCACCACCCTGGACTCCAAGACACAGTCTCT
CCTCATTGTGAACAACGCCACCAATGTCGTCATCAAAGTCTGTGAATTTCAATTTTGTAACTATCCCTTT
CTCGGGGTTTATTATCATAAGAATAACAAGTCTTGGATGGAGTCAGAGTTCCGCGTTTACAGTTCCGCTA
ACAACTGTACTTTTGAGTACGTTTCCCAACCATTTCTCATGGATCTTGAAGGGAAGCAAGGCAACTTCAA
GAATCTCAGCGAATTTGTGTTTAAGAATATAGACGGCTACTTCAAAATTTATAGCAAGCATACCCCGATA
AATCTGGTTCGGGATCTCCCTCAAGGCTTCTCCGCGTTGGAACCCCTCGTGGACTTGCCGATTGGCATCA
ACATCACCCGGTTCCAAACCCTTCTTGCCCTTCATCGAAGCTACCTCACGCCTGGCGACAGTAGTAGTGG
TTGGACAGCGGGCGCAGCAGCCTACTATGTGGGATATTTGCAACCACGCACCTTTCTTCTCAAATATAAC
GAAAACGGAACAATTACCGATGCCGTAGACTGTGCCCTCGATCCCCTGTCCGAAACTAAATGCACACTCA
AGTCCTTCACAGTTGAGAAAGGCATATACCAAACCAGTAACTTCCGCGTCCAACCCACCGAATCCATTGT
TCGATTCCCTAACATCACCAATTTGTGTCCTTTCGGTGAAGTATTTAATGCCACTCGATTTGCATCAGTT
TATGCCTGGAATCGCAAGCGAATATCAAATTGTGTTGCAGATTATAGTGTCCTGTATAATAGCGCATCAT
TCAGCACTTTTAAGTGTTATGGGGTCAGCCCTACGAAATTGAATGACTTGTGTTTTACCAACGTTTACGC
AGATTCTTTCGTCATACGCGGCGACGAAGTCCGACAGATTGCACCGGGGCAAACCGGAAAGATAGCAGAC
TATAATTATAAGTTGCCGGATGACTTCACCGGCTGCGTTATAGCATGGAACTCCAATAATCTCGATTCAA
AAGTCGGCGGCAACTATAATTATCTTTACCGCCTGTTTCGCAAGTCAAATCTGAAGCCCTTTGAACGTGA
CATCTCCACCGAAATTTATCAAGCTGGCAGCACCCCATGTAATGGAGTGGAAGGGTTTAACTGTTATTTT
CCCCTTCAATCATACGGATTTCAACCAACAAATGGGGTGGGCTATCAACCATATCGGGTGGTAGTCTTGA
GCTTTGAGCTGCTCCACGCACCGGCTACAGTTTGCGGACCGAAGAAAAGCACTAACCTGGTGAAGAATAA
ATGTGTGAACTTCAACTTTAATGGGCTCACCGGAACAGGGGTGCTGACAGAATCAAACAAGAAATTTCTC
CCTTTTCAACAATTTGGTAGAGACATTGCCGATACCACAGATGCCGTCCGCGATCCGCAAACACTGGAAA
TCCTCGATATAACACCCTGTAGCTTCGGCGGGGTCAGCGTGATAACTCCCGGAACGAACACATCCAACCA
AGTGGCTGTCCTGTATCAAGGTGTCAACTGTACCGAAGTCCCTGTGGCGATACACGCCGACCAACTGACA
CCCACCTGGAGAGTCTACTCAACAGGTTCCAATGTCTTTCAAACTAGAGCGGGTTGTCTCATTGGCGCTG
AGTATGTCAATAATTCATACGAATGTGATATTCCTATTGGGGCAGGAATCTGTGCGTCTTATCAAACTCA
AACGAACTCACCACGGCGCGCTCGCTCAGTAGCCAGCCAGTCCATAATCGCCTATACCATGAGTCTCGGG
GCTGAGAACTCCGTGGCTTATTCAAACAATTCCATCGCAATCCCAACTAACTTTACCATTAGCGTTACCA
CGGAAATCTTGCCCGTCAGCATGACTAAGACGAGCGTAGACTGTACGATGTATATCTGTGGGGATTCCAC
CGAGTGTAGCAACCTCTTGCTTCAATACGGGTCTTTCTGTACTCAACTCAACCGAGCATTGACCGGAATT
GCGGTCGAACAAGACAAGAATACCCAAGAGGTGTTCGCACAAGTAAAGCAAATATACAAAACGCCGCCAA
TCAAAGATTTTGGCGGGTTTAATTTTAGCCAAATACTGCCAGACCCATCTAAGCCTTCAAAACGCAGCTT
TATCGAGGATCTGCTGTTCAACAAAGTTACGTTGGCTGACGCGGGTTTCATTAAGCAGTATGGGGATTGT
TTGGGAGACATTGCGGCCCGCGACCTTATCTGTGCTCAAAAATTCAATGGGTTGACAGTTCTGCCCCCTC
TGCTCACTGATGAGATGATTGCACAGTATACATCAGCATTGTTGGCAGGAACCATTACATCCGGCTGGAC
TTTTGGCGCGGGTGCGGCCCTTCAAATACCTTTCGCTATGCAAATGGCTTACAGATTCAATGGGATTGGT
GTCACGCAAAATGTATTGTATGAAAATCAGAAGCTGATCGCTAATCAATTTAACAGCGCGATTGGCAAGA
TCCAAGATTCACTGTCAAGCACAGCGTCCGCCCTCGGCAAACTCCAAGATGTTGTGAATCAAAACGCCCA
GGCCCTGAATACCCTCGTGAAGCAACTGAGTTCTAACTTCGGCGCAATCTCCAGCGTCCTCAACGACATA
TTGTCCAGACTTGATAAGGTGGAAGCCGAGGTGCAAATTGATCGGCTCATCACAGGCAGGCTCCAGTCAC
TCCAAACTTATGTGACACAACAGTTGATCCGGGCTGCTGAGATACGAGCAAGCGCCAACCTGGCCGCCAT
TAAAATGTCAGAGTGCGTGCTCGGGCAGTCCAAACGGGTTGACTTTTGTGGCAAGGGCTATCACTTGATG
TCCTTCCCCCAATCCGCCCCACATGGAGTGGTCTTTCTCCACGTCACTTATGTCCCTGCTCAAGAGAAGA
ACTTTACGACAGCTCCAGCAATCTGTCACGATGGCAAAGCGCACTTTCCCAGGGAAGGCGTTTTCGTCAG
TAATGGCACGCATTGGTTTGTGACCCAAAGGAATTTCTATGAACCCCAAATCATAACCACTGACAATACA
TTTGTCTCAGGCAACTGTGATGTGGTCATTGGGATCGTGAACAACACGGTATATGATCCCCTGCAACCCG
AGTTGGATAGCTTCAAAGAGGAATTGGATAAATACTTTAAGAATCATACTTCACCCGATGTTGATCTCGG
GGACATATCAGGAATAAATGCAAGTTTCGTCAACATTCAGAAAGAGATTGATCGCCTTAATGAGGTCGCC
AAGAACTTGAATGAATCTTTGATCGACTTGCAAGAACTGGGCAAATACGAACAATATATTAAATGGCCCT
GGTACATTTGGTTGGGCTTTATCGCCGGACTTATAGCTATCGTTATGGTCACAATTATGTTGTGCTGTAT
GACTAGCTGTTGTTCCTGCTTGAAAGGATGTTGCAGTTGCGGATCTTGTTGTAAATAAAGGATCCTCTAG
AAGTTGTCTCCTCCTGCACTGACTGACTGATACAATCGATTTCTGGATCCGCAGGCCTAATCAACCTCTG
GATTACAAAATTTGTGAAAGATTGACTGGTATTCTTAACTATGTTGCTCCTTTTACGCTATGTGGATACG
CTGCTTTAATGCCTTTGTATCATGCTATTGCTTCCCGTATGGCTTTCATTTTCTCCTCCTTGTATAAATC
CTGGTTGCTGTCTCTTTATGAGGAGTTGTGGCCCGTTGTCAGGCAACGTGGCGTGGTGTGCACTGTGTTT
GCTGACGCAACCCCCACTGGTTGGGGCATTGCCACCACCTGTCAGCTCCTTTCCGGGACTTTCGCTTTCC
CCCTCCCTATTGCCACGGCGGAACTCATCGCCGCCTGCCTTGCCCGCTGCTGGACAGGGGCTCGGCTGTT
GGGCACTGACAATTCCGTGGTGTTGTCGGGGAAGCTGACGTCCTTTCCATGGCTGCTCGCCTGTGTTGCC
ACCTGGATTCTGCGCGGGACGTCCTTCTGCTACGTCCCTTCGGCCCTCAATCCAGCGGACCTTCCTTCCC
GCGGCCTGCTGCCGGCTCTGCGGCCTCTTCCGCGTCTTCGCCTTCGCCCTCAGACGAGTCGGATCTCCCT
TTGGGCCGCCTCCCCGCCTGTCTAGCTTGACTGACTGAGATACAGCGTACCTTCAGCTCACAGACATGAT
AAGATACATTGATGAGTTTGGACAAACCACAACTAGAATGCAGTGAAAAAAATGCTTTATTTGTGAAATT
TGTGATGCTATTGCTTTATTTGTAACCATTATAAGCTGCAATAAACAAGTTAACAACAACAATTGCATTC
ATTTTATGTTTCAGGTTCAGGGGGAGGTGTGGGAGGTTTTTTAAAGCAAGTAAAACCTCTACAAATGTGG
TATTGGCCCATCTCTATCGGTATCGTAGCATAACCCCTTGGGGCCTCTAAACGGGTCTTGAGGGGTTTTT
TGTGCCCCTCGGGCCGGATTGCTATCTACCGGCATTGGCGCAGAAAAAAATGCCTGATGCGACGCTGCGC
GTCTTATACTCCCACATATGCCAGATTCAGCAACGGATACGGCTTCCCCAACTTGCCCACTTCCATACGT
GTCCTCCTTACCAGAAATTTATCCTTAAGGTCGTCAGCTATCCTGCAGGCGATCTCTCGATTTCGATCAA
GACATTCCTTTAATGGTCTTTTCTGGACACCACTAGGGGTCAGAAGTAGTTCATCAAACTTTCTTCCCTC
CCTAATCTCATTGGTTACCTTGGGCTATCGAAACTTAATTAAGCGATCTGCATCTCAATTAGTCAGCAAC
CATAGTCCCGCCCCTAACTCCGCCCATCCCGCCCCTAACTCCGCCCAGTTCCGCCCATTCTCCGCCCCAT
CGCTGACTAATTTTTTTTATTTATGCAGAGGCCGAGGCCGCCTCGGCCTCTGAGCTATTCCAGAAGTAGT
GAGGAGGCTTTTTTGGAGGCCTAGGCTTTTGCAAAGGAGGTAGCCAACATGATTGAACAAGATGGATTGC
ACGCAGGTTCTCCCGCCGCTTGGGTGGAGAGGCTATTCGGCTATGACTGGGCACAACAGACAATCGGCTG
CTCTGATGCCGCCGTGTTCCGGCTGTCAGCGCAGGGGCGCCCGGTTCTTTTTGTCAAGACCGACCTGTCC
GGTGCCCTGAATGAACTCCAGGACGAGGCAGCGCGGCTATCGTGGCTGGCCACGACGGGCGTTCCTTGCG
CAGCTGTGCTCGACGTTGTCACTGAAGCGGGAAGGGACTGGCTGCTATTGGGCGAAGTGCCGGGGCAGGA
TCTCCTGTCATCTCACCTTGCTCCTGCCGAGAAAGTATCCATCATGGCTGATGCAATGCGGCGGCTGCAT
ACGCTTGATCCGGCTACCTGCCCATTCGACCACCAAGCGAAACATCGCATCGAGCGAGCACGTACTCGGA
TGGAAGCCGGTCTTGTCGATCAGGATGATCTGGACGAAGAGCATCAGGGGCTCGCGCCAGCCGAACTGTT
CGCCAGGCTCAAGGCGCGGATGCCCGACGGCGAGGATCTCGTCGTGACCCACGGCGATGCCTGCTTGCCG
AATATCATGGTGGAAAATGGCCGCTTTTCTGGATTCATCGACTGTGGCCGGCTGGGTGTGGCGGACCGCT
ATCAGGACATAGCGTTGGCTACCCGTGATATTGCTGAAGAGCTTGGCGGCGAATGGGCTGACCGCTTCCT
CGTGCTTTACGGTATCGCCGCTCCCGATTCGCAGCGCATCGCCTTCTATCGCCTTCTTGACGAGTTCTTC
TAGTATGTAAGCCCTGTGCCTTCTAGTTGCCAGCCATCTGTTGTTTGCCCCTCCCCCGTGCCTTCCTTGA
CCCTGGAAGGTGCCACTCCCACTGTCCTTTCCTAATAAAATGAGGAAATTGCATCGCATTGTCTGAGTAG
GTGTCATTCTATTCTGGGGGGTGGGGTGGGGCAGGACAGCAAGGGGGAGGATTGGGAAGACAATAGCAGG
CATGCTGGGGATGCGGTGGGCTCTATGGTTAATTAACCAGTCAAGTCAGCTACTTGGCGAGATCGACTTG
TCTGGGTTTCGACTACGCTCAGAATTGCGTCAGTCAAGTTCGATCTGGTCCTTGCTATTGCACCCGTTCT
CCGATTACGAGTTTCATTTAAATCATGTGAGCAAAAGGCCAGCAAAAGGCCAGGAACCGTAAAAAGGCCG
CGTTGCTGGCGTTTTTCCATAGGCTCCGCCCCCCTGACGAGCATCACAAAAATCGACGCTCAAGTCAGAG
GTGGCGAAACCCGACAGGACTATAAAGATACCAGGCGTTTCCCCCTGGAAGCTCCCTCGTGCGCTCTCCT
GTTCCGACCCTGCCGCTTACCGGATACCTGTCCGCCTTTCTCCCTTCGGGAAGCGTGGCGCTTTCTCATA
GCTCACGCTGTAGGTATCTCAGTTCGGTGTAGGTCGTTCGCTCCAAGCTGGGCTGTGTGCACGAACCCCC
CGTTCAGCCCGACCGCTGCGCCTTATCCGGTAACTATCGTCTTGAGTCCAACCCGGTAAGACACGACTTA
TCGCCACTGGCAGCAGCCACTGGTAACAGGATTAGCAGAGCGAGGTATGTAGGCGGTGCTACAGAGTTCT
TGAAGTGGTGGCCTAACTACGGCTACACTAGAAGAACAGTATTTGGTATCTGCGCTCTGCTGAAGCCAGT
TACCTTCGGAAAAAGAGTTGGTAGCTCTTGATCCGGCAAACAAACCACCGCTGGTAGCGGTGGTTTTTTT
GTTTGCAAGCAGCAGATTACGCGCAGAAAAAAAGGATCTCAAGAAGATCCTTTGATCTTTTCTACGGGGT
CTGACGCTCAGTGGAACGAAAACTCACGTTAAGGGATTTTGGTCATGAGATTATCAAAAAGGATCTTCAC
CTAGATCCTTTTAAATTAAAAATGAAGTTTTAAATCAATCTAAAGTATATATGAGTAAACTTGGTCTGAC
AGTTACCAATGCTTAATCAGTGAGGCACCTATCTCAGCGATCTGTCTATTTCGTTCATCCATAGTTGCAT
TTAAATTTCCGAACTCTCCAAGGCCCTCGTCGGAAAATCTTCAAACCTTTCGTCCGATCCATCTTGCAGG
CTACCTCTCGAACGAACTATCGCAAGTCTCTTGGCCGGCCTTGCGCCTTGGCTATTGCTTGGCAGCGCCT
ATCGCCAGGTATTACTCCAATCCCGAATATCCGAGATCGGGATCACCCGAGAGAAGTTCAACCTACATCC
TCAATCCCGATCTATCCGAGATCCGAGGAATATCGAAATCGGGGCGCGCCTGGTGTACCGAGAACGATCC
TCTCAGTGCGAGTCTCGACGATCCATATCGTTGCTTGGCAGTCAGCCAGTCGGAATCCAGCTTGGGACCC
AGGAAGTCCAATCGTCAGATATTGTACTCAAGCCTGGTCACGGCAGCGTACCGATCTGTTTAAACCTAGA
TATTGATAGTCTGATCGGTCAACGTATAATCGAGTCCTAGCTTTTGCAAACATCTATCAAGAGACAGGAT
CAGCAGGAGGCTTTCGCATGAGTATTCAACATTTCCGTGTCGCCCTTATTCCCTTTTTTGCGGCATTTTG
CCTTCCTGTTTTTGCTCACCCAGAAACGCTGGTGAAAGTAAAAGATGCTGAAGATCAGTTGGGTGCGCGA
GTGGGTTACATCGAACTGGATCTCAACAGCGGTAAGATCCTTGAGAGTTTTCGCCCCGAAGAACGCTTTC
CAATGATGAGCACTTTTAAAGTTCTGCTATGTGGCGCGGTATTATCCCGTATTGACGCCGGGCAAGAGCA
ACTCGGTCGCCGCATACACTATTCTCAGAATGACTTGGTTGAGTATTCACCAGTCACAGAAAAGCATCTT
ACGGATGGCATGACAGTAAGAGAATTATGCAGTGCTGCCATAACCATGAGTGATAACACTGCGGCCAACT
TACTTCTGACAACGATTGGAGGACCGAAGGAGCTAACCGCTTTTTTGCACAACATGGGGGATCATGTAAC
TCGCCTTGATCGTTGGGAACCGGAGCTGAATGAAGCCATACCAAACGACGAGCGTGACACCACGATGCCT
GTAGCAATGGCAACAACCTTGCGTAAACTATTAACTGGCGAACTACTTACTCTAGCTTCCCGGCAACAGT
TGATAGACTGGATGGAGGCGGATAAAGTTGCAGGACCACTTCTGCGCTCGGCCCTTCCGGCTGGCTGGTT
TATTGCTGATAAATCTGGAGCCGGTGAGCGTGGGTCTCGCGGTATCATTGCAGCACTGGGGCCAGATGGT
AAGCCCTCCCGTATCGTAGTTATCTACACGACGGGGAGTCAGGCAACTATGGATGAACGAAATAGACAGA
TCGCTGAGATAGGTGCCTCACTGATTAAGCATTGGTAACCGATTCTAGGTGCATTGGCGCAGAAAAAAAT
GCCTGATGCGACGCTGCGCGTCTTATACTCCCACATATGCCAGATTCAGCAACGGATACGGCTTCCCCAA
CTTGCCCACTTCCATACGTGTCCTCCTTACCAGAAATTTATCCTTAAGATCCCGAATCGTTTAAACTCGA
CTCTGGCTCTATCGAATCTCCGTCGTTTCGAGCTTACGCGAACAGCCGTGGCGCTCATTTGCTCGTCGGG
CATCGAATCTCGTCAGCTATCGTCAGCTTACCTTTTTGGCAGCGATCGCGGCTCCCGACATCTTGGACCA
TTAGCTCCACAGGTATCTTCTTCCCTCTAGTGGTCATAACAGCAGCTTCAGCTACCTCTCAATTCAAAAA
ACCCCTCAAGACCCGTTTAGAGGCCCCAAGGGGTTATGCTATCAATCGTTGCGTTACACACACAAAAAAC
CAACACACATCCATCTTCGATGGATAGCGATTTTATTATCTAACTGCTGATCGAGTGTAGCCAGATCTAG
TAATCAATTACGGGGTCATTAGTTCATAGCCCATATATGGAGTTCCGCGTTACATAACTTACGGTAAATG
GCCCGCCTGGCTGACCGCCCAACGACCCCCGCCCATTGACGTCAATAATGACGTATGTTCCCATAGTAAC
GCCAATAGGGACTTTCCATTGACGTCAATGGGTGGAGTATTTACGGTAAACTGCCCACTTGGCAGTACAT
CAAGTGTATCATATGCCAAGTACGCCCCCTATTGACGTCAATGACGGTAAATGGCCCGCCTGGCATTATG
CCCAGTACATGACCTTATGGGACTTTCCTACTTGGCAGTACATCTACGTATTAGTCATCGCTATTACCAT
GCTGATGCGGTTTTGGCAGTACATCAATGGGCGTGGATAGCGGTTTGACTCACGGGGATTTCCAAGTCTC
CACCCCATTGACGTCAATGGGAGTTTGTTTTGGCACCAAAATCAACGGGACTTTCCAAAATGTCGTAACA
ACTCCGCCCCATTGACGCAAATGGGCGGTAGGCGTGTACGGTGGGAGGTCTATATAAGCAGAGCTGGTTT
AGTGAACCGTCAGATCGCCTGGAGACGCCATCCACGCTGTTTTGACCTCCATAGAAGACACCGGGACCGA
TCCAGCCTCCCCTCGAAGCTTACATGTGGTACCGAGCTCGGATCCTGAGAACTTCAGGGTGAGTCTATGG
GACCCTTGATGTTTTCTTTCCCCTTCTTTTCTATGGTTAAGTTCATGTCATAGGAAGGGGAGAAGTAACA
GGGTACACATATTGACCAAATCAGGGTAATTTTGCATTTGTAATTTTAAAAAATGCTTTCTTCTTTTAAT
ATACTTTTTTGTTTATCTTATTTCTAATACTTTCCCTAATCTCTTTCTTTCAGGGCAATAATGATACAAT
GTATCATGCCTCTTTGCACCATTCTAAAGAATAACAGTGATAATTTCTGGGTTAAGGCAATAGCAATATT
TCTGCATATAAATATTTCTGCATATAAATTGTAACTGATGTAAGAGGTTTCATATTGCTAATAGCAGCTA
CAATCCAGCTACCATTCTGCTTTTATTTTATGGTTGGGATAAGGCTGGATTATTCTGAGTCCAAGCTAGG
CCCTTTTGCTAATCATGTTCATACCTCTTATCTTCCTCCCACAGCTCCTGGGCAACGTGCTGGTCTGTGT
GCTGGCCCATCACTTTGGCAAAGGCGGCCGCC
Features (pLannotate 1.2.2; 21 found; start..end, strand, type, name):
      1..3765    +  CDS            S: SPIKE_SARS2 - Experimental evidence at protein level: Swiss-Prot protein existence level 1. [Spike glycoprotein]: May down-regulate host tetherin (BST2) by lysosomal degradation, thereby counteracting its antiviral activity. From Severe acute respiratory syndrome coronavirus 2 (2019-nCoV) (SARS-CoV-2).
   3839..4427    +  misc_feature   WPRE: woodchuck hepatitis virus posttranscriptional regulatory element
   4480..4601    -  polyA_signal   SV40 poly(A) signal: SV40 polyadenylation signal
   4624..4693    -  CDS            large T antigen (fragment): large T antigen from SV40 (simian virus 40)
   4716..4762    +  terminator     T7 terminator: transcription terminator for bacteriophage T7 RNA polymerase
   4792..4928    +  terminator     rrnG terminator: transcription terminator from the E. coli ribosomal RNA rrnG operon (Albrechtsen et al., 1991)
   4973..5044    +  misc_feature   3' β-globin insulator: insulator downstream of the human β-globin locus (Farrell et al., 2002)
   5089..5285    +  promoter       SV40 promoter: SV40 early promoter
   5299..6090    +  CDS            neo: KKA2_KLEPN - Also known as kan, nptII. Experimental evidence at protein level: Swiss-Prot protein existence level 1. Resistance to kanamycin, neomycin, paromomycin, ribostamycin, butirosin and gentamicin B. From Klebsiella pneumoniae.
   6104..6328    +  polyA_signal   bGH poly(A) signal: bovine growth hormone polyadenylation signal
   6524..7112    -  rep_origin     ori: high-copy-number ColE1/pMB1/pBR322/pUC origin of replication
   7284..7348    -  CDS            bla(M) (fragment): β-lactamase lacking the signal sequence; bla(M); allows cytosolic expression of β-lactamase
   7858..8718    +  CDS            AmpR: β-lactamase; bla; confers resistance to ampicillin, carbenicillin, and related antibiotics
   8731..8867    +  terminator     rrnG terminator: transcription terminator from the E. coli ribosomal RNA rrnG operon (Albrechtsen et al., 1991)
   9019..9090    +  misc_feature   5' β-globin insulator: insulator upstream of the human β-globin locus (Farrell et al., 2002)
   9095..9141    -  terminator     T7 terminator: transcription terminator for bacteriophage T7 RNA polymerase
   9159..9207    -  polyA_signal   poly(A) signal: synthetic polyadenylation signal
   9288..9591    +  enhancer       CMV enhancer: human cytomegalovirus immediate early enhancer
   9664..9681    -  promoter       CMV promoter (fragment): human cytomegalovirus (CMV) immediate early promoter
   9744..9795    +  promoter       CMVd2 promoter: truncated human cytomegalovirus (CMV) immediate early promoter that yields moderately reduced expression relative to the full-length promoter
   9929..10404   +  intron         β-globin intron: internally truncated intron from human β-globin
