[The description below was written by a language model from this plasmid's Addgene catalogue record and pLannotate feature annotations shown in this document.]
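Description:
pTwist-SARS-CoV-2 Spike-deltaC18 (P.1) - No RBD Mutations is a 10,462-nt mammalian expression plasmid built on the Twist pTwist-CMV-BetaGlobin-WPRE-Neo backbone. It encodes a SARS-CoV-2 spike glycoprotein intended for pseudovirus production. It replicates in E. coli from a high-copy ColE1/pUC-type origin and is selected with ampicillin through an AmpR β-lactamase gene. A separate cassette, made up of the SV40 early promoter, the neo (aminoglycoside phosphotransferase) gene and a bGH polyadenylation signal, provides a neomycin-class marker for mammalian cells.

The spike coding sequence carries the substitutions L18F, R21N, P26S, D138Y, R190S, D614G, H655Y, T1027I and V1176F. As the name indicates, these are the P.1 lineage changes lying outside the receptor-binding domain, so the RBD is left unmutated. The name also indicates an 18-residue C-terminal truncation (deltaC18), a modification commonly used to improve spike incorporation into pseudotyped particles. The annotated ORF length of 3,765 nt is consistent with a shortened spike.

The catalogue lists the promoter as CAG. The feature table instead shows a CMV enhancer, CMV promoter fragments and a truncated human β-globin intron upstream of the ORF, which matches the backbone name, and no chicken β-actin element is annotated. Downstream, a WPRE enhances transcript stability and expression, and an SV40 poly(A) signal follows it. β-globin insulator elements, bacterial rrnG and T7 terminators, and a synthetic poly(A) signal flank the expression unit to limit read-through from neighbouring sequences.

The plasmid supplies the envelope protein when pseudotyped virus is made. This particular spike lets the contribution of non-RBD P.1 mutations be separated from that of RBD changes, in the context of the associated study on escape from vaccine-induced humoral immunity.
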