Addgene plasmid #212384: pTwist-SARS-CoV-2 Spike-deltaC18 (P.1) - No RBD Mutations
Purpose: Encodes SARS-CoV-2 spike L18F,R21N,P26S,D138Y,R190S,D614G,H655Y,T1027I,V1176F for pseudovirus production
Depositing lab: Alejandro Balazs. Depositing organization: Massachusetts General Hospital. Publication: Ongoing evolution of SARS-CoV-2 drives escape from mRNA vaccine-induced humoral immunity. Roederer AL, Cao Y, Denis KS, Sheehan ML, Li CJ, Lam EC, Gregory DJ, Poznansky MC, Iafrate AJ, Canaday DH, Gravenstein S, Garcia-Beltran WF, Balazs AB. medRxiv [Preprint]. 2024 Mar 7:2024.03.05.24303815. doi: 10.1101/2024.03.05.24303815. PubMed 38496628.
Backbone
  Vector backbone: pTwist-CMV-BetaGlobin-WPRE-Neo
  Backbone manufacturer: Twist
  Vector type: Mammalian Expression
Growth in bacteria
  Bacterial resistance: Ampicillin, 100 μg/mL
  Growth temperature: 37°C
  Growth strain: DH5alpha
  Copy number: High Copy
Gene/Insert
  Gene/Insert name: SARS-CoV-2 Spike L18F,R21N,P26S,D138Y,R190S,D614G,H655Y,T1027I,V1176F
  Species: Severe acute respiratory syndrome coronavirus 2
  Mutation: L18F,R21N,P26S,D138Y,R190S,D614G,H655Y,T1027I,V1176F
  Entrez Gene: S (a.k.a. GU280_gp02, spike glycoprotein)
  Promoter: CAG
  Cloning method: Ligation Independent Cloning
Terms and licenses: Academic/Nonprofit Terms; Industry Terms: Not Available to Industry
Depositor comments: Please visit https://www.medrxiv.org/content/10.1101/2024.03.05.24303815v1 for medRxiv preprint.
How to cite: pTwist-SARS-CoV-2 Spike-deltaC18 (P.1) - No RBD Mutations was a gift from Alejandro Balazs (Addgene plasmid # 212384 ; http://n2t.net/addgene:212384 ; RRID:Addgene_212384)
